Addgene plasmid #128096: pGL4.22-VEGF-HRE::dLUC
Purpose: Hypoxia response element real-time luciferase reporter
Depositing lab: Chi Van Dang. Depositing organization: Wistar Institute. Publication: Acid Suspends the Circadian Clock in Hypoxia through Inhibition of mTOR. Walton ZE, Patel CH, Brooks RC, Yu Y, Ibrahim-Hashim A, Riddle M, Porcu A, Jiang T, Ecker BL, Tameire F, Koumenis C, Weeraratna AT, Welsh DK, Gillies R, Alwine JC, Zhang L, Powell JD, Dang CV. Cell. 2018 Jun 28;174(1):72-87.e32. doi: 10.1016/j.cell.2018.05.009. Epub 2018 May 31. PubMed 29861175.
Backbone
  Vector backbone: pGL4.22
  Backbone manufacturer: Promega
  Backbone size w/o insert (bp): 5570
  Total vector size (bp): 5779
  Modifications to backbone: insertion of the VEGF HRE (x5) into promoter region
  Vector type: Mammalian Expression, Luciferase
  Selectable markers: Puromycin
Growth in bacteria
  Bacterial resistance: Ampicillin, 100 μg/mL
  Growth temperature: 37°C
  Growth strain: DH5alpha
  Growth instructions: The depositing lab used Top10 in their studies.
  Copy number: Unknown
Gene/Insert
  Gene/Insert name: Hypoxia response element (x5) from VEGF promoter (alt names: HRE (x5), HIF response element (x5); vascular endothelial growth factor hypoxia response element (x3); VEGF, VEGFA)
  Species: H. sapiens (human)
  Insert size (bp): 208
  GenBank ID: NM_001025366
  Entrez Gene: VEGFA (a.k.a. L-VEGF, MVCD1, VEGF, VPF)
  Promoter: inserted VEGF hypoxia response elements (HRE) (x5)
  Tag / fusion protein: drives expression of destabilized luciferase (2CP) for real-time HRE activity assessment (C terminal on insert)
  Cloning method: Restriction Enzyme; 5′ cloning site xhoI (not destroyed); 3′ cloning site BglII (not destroyed)
  Sequencing primers: 5′ RVprimer3: CTAGCAAAATAGGCTGTCCC
Resource information
  A portion of this plasmid was derived from a plasmid made by: 5HRE/GFP (Martin Brown and Thomas Foster, Addgene plasmid #46926) and pGL4.22 (Promega)
Terms and licenses: Academic/Nonprofit Terms; Industry Terms: Not Available to Industry
How to cite: pGL4.22-VEGF-HRE::dLUC was a gift from Chi Van Dang (Addgene plasmid # 128096 ; http://n2t.net/addgene:128096 ; RRID:Addgene_128096)
