[The description below was written by a language model from this plasmid's Addgene catalogue record and pLannotate feature annotations shown in this document.]
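Description:
pGL4.22-VEGF-HRE::dLUC is a mammalian luciferase reporter plasmid built on the Promega pGL4.22 backbone and designed to report hypoxia-inducible transcription in real time. It is propagated in E. coli through a high-copy ColE1/pUC-type origin with ampicillin resistance (AmpR). For mammalian cells it carries a puromycin N-acetyltransferase cassette driven by the SV40 enhancer/early promoter and terminated by a synthetic poly(A) signal, which allows selection of stably transfected reporter lines.

The payload is a roughly 208 bp insert of five tandem copies of the hypoxia response element from the human VEGFA promoter, cloned between XhoI and BglII sites in the region upstream of the reporter gene. One alternate name in the record says x3, but the main fields consistently give x5. This fragment derives in part from an earlier 5HRE/GFP plasmid. The HRE repeats are not annotated as a feature; they presumably lie in the unannotated gap between the upstream elements and the luciferase coding sequence, and the record does not say whether a minimal promoter accompanies them. A synthetic poly(A) signal and an RNA polymerase II pause site upstream of this region limit read-through transcription from the backbone.

The reporter is the synthetic firefly luc2 gene fused at its C terminus to the hCL1 and hPEST degradation sequences (the "2CP" destabilized luciferase), followed by the SV40 late poly(A) signal. Because the protein turns over rapidly, the luminescence signal tracks current HRE-dependent transcription rather than accumulated enzyme. This makes the construct suited to continuous, kinetic monitoring of HIF activity in living cells. The short large T antigen and TcR fragments in the table are probably annotation artefacts of backbone sequence rather than functional genes.
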