Features (pLannotate 1.2.2; 14 found; start..end, strand, type, name):
      1..92      +  misc_feature   pause site: RNA polymerase II transcriptional pause signal from the human α2 globin gene
    388..2037    +  CDS            luciferase: firefly luciferase synthetic luc2 version of the luciferase gene
   2044..2091    +  CDS            hCL1: non-ORF yeast peptide conferring ubiquitin-dependent degradation human codon-optimized
   2098..2214    +  CDS            hPEST: PEST degradation sequence from mouse ornithine decarboxylase human codon-optimized
   2263..2384    -  polyA_signal   SV40 poly(A) signal: SV40 polyadenylation signal
   2410..2541    -  CDS            LT_SV40 (fragment): Experimental evidence at protein level: Swiss-Prot protein existence level 1. Isoform 17kT antigen targets host RBL2 for degradation and promotes cell proliferation. Transactivates host cyclin A promoter through its J domain. From Simian virus 40 (SV40).
   2578..2935    +  promoter       SV40 promoter: SV40 enhancer and early promoter
   2966..3565    +  CDS            PuroR: puromycin N-acetyltransferase confers resistance to puromycin
   3590..3638    +  polyA_signal   poly(A) signal: synthetic polyadenylation signal
   3654..3785    +  CDS            TcR (fragment): tetracycline efflux protein; tet; confers resistance to tetracycline
   3965..4553    -  rep_origin     ori: high-copy-number ColE1/pMB1/pBR322/pUC origin of replication
   4753..5613    -  CDS            AmpR: β-lactamase confers resistance to ampicillin, carbenicillin, and related antibiotics
   5614..5655    -  promoter       AmpR promoter (fragment): bla
   5718..5766    +  polyA_signal   poly(A) signal: synthetic polyadenylation signal
>Addgene plasmid #128096 | pGL4.22-VEGF-HRE::dLUC | addgene full sequence | sequence record 249669 | Addgene NGS Result
AACATACGCTCTCCATCAAAACAAAACGAAACAAAACAAACTAGCAAAATAGGCTGTCCCCAGTGCAAGT
GCAGGTGCCAGAACATTTCTCTGGCCTAACTGGCCGGTACCTGAGCTCGCTAGCCTCGAGCCACAGTGCA
TACGTGGGCTCCAACAGGTCCTCTTGTCGAGCCACAGTGCATACGTGGGCTCCAACAGGTCCTCTTGTCG
AGCCACAGTGCATACGTGGGCTCCAACAGGTCCTCTTGTCGAGCCACAGTGCATACGTGGGCTCCAACAG
GTCCTCTTGTCGAGCCACAGTGCATACGTGGGCTCCAACAGGTCCTCTTGTCGAGATCTGGCCTCGGCGG
CCAAGCTTGGCAATCCGGTACTGTTGGTAAAGCCACCATGGAAGATGCCAAAAACATTAAGAAGGGCCCA
GCGCCATTCTACCCACTCGAAGACGGGACCGCCGGCGAGCAGCTGCACAAAGCCATGAAGCGCTACGCCC
TGGTGCCCGGCACCATCGCCTTTACCGACGCACATATCGAGGTGGACATTACCTACGCCGAGTACTTCGA
GATGAGCGTTCGGCTGGCAGAAGCTATGAAGCGCTATGGGCTGAATACAAACCATCGGATCGTGGTGTGC
AGCGAGAATAGCTTGCAGTTCTTCATGCCCGTGTTGGGTGCCCTGTTCATCGGTGTGGCTGTGGCCCCAG
CTAACGACATCTACAACGAGCGCGAGCTGCTGAACAGCATGGGCATCAGCCAGCCCACCGTCGTATTCGT
GAGCAAGAAAGGGCTGCAAAAGATCCTCAACGTGCAAAAGAAGCTACCGATCATACAAAAGATCATCATC
ATGGATAGCAAGACCGACTACCAGGGCTTCCAAAGCATGTACACCTTCGTGACTTCCCATTTGCCACCCG
GCTTCAACGAGTACGACTTCGTGCCCGAGAGCTTCGACCGGGACAAAACCATCGCCCTGATCATGAACAG
TAGTGGCAGTACCGGATTGCCCAAGGGCGTAGCCCTACCGCACCGCACCGCTTGTGTCCGATTCAGTCAT
GCCCGCGACCCCATCTTCGGCAACCAGATCATCCCCGACACCGCTATCCTCAGCGTGGTGCCATTTCACC
ACGGCTTCGGCATGTTCACCACGCTGGGCTACTTGATCTGCGGCTTTCGGGTCGTGCTCATGTACCGCTT
CGAGGAGGAGCTATTCTTGCGCAGCTTGCAAGACTATAAGATTCAATCTGCCCTGCTGGTGCCCACACTA
TTTAGCTTCTTCGCTAAGAGCACTCTCATCGACAAGTACGACCTAAGCAACTTGCACGAGATCGCCAGCG
GCGGGGCGCCGCTCAGCAAGGAGGTAGGTGAGGCCGTGGCCAAACGCTTCCACCTACCAGGCATCCGCCA
GGGCTACGGCCTGACAGAAACAACCAGCGCCATTCTGATCACCCCCGAAGGGGACGACAAGCCTGGCGCA
GTAGGCAAGGTGGTGCCCTTCTTCGAGGCTAAGGTGGTGGACTTGGACACCGGTAAGACACTGGGTGTGA
ACCAGCGCGGCGAGCTGTGCGTCCGTGGCCCCATGATCATGAGCGGCTACGTTAACAACCCCGAGGCTAC
AAACGCTCTCATCGACAAGGACGGCTGGCTGCACAGCGGCGACATCGCCTACTGGGACGAGGACGAGCAC
TTCTTCATCGTGGACCGGCTGAAGAGCCTGATCAAATACAAGGGCTACCAGGTAGCCCCAGCCGAACTGG
AGAGCATCCTGCTGCAACACCCCAACATCTTCGACGCCGGGGTCGCCGGCCTGCCCGACGACGATGCCGG
CGAGCTGCCCGCCGCAGTCGTCGTGCTGGAACACGGTAAAACCATGACCGAGAAGGAGATCGTGGACTAT
GTGGCCAGCCAGGTTACAACCGCCAAGAAGCTGCGCGGTGGTGTTGTGTTCGTGGACGAGGTGCCTAAAG
GACTGACCGGCAAGTTGGACGCCCGCAAGATCCGCGAGATTCTCATTAAGGCCAAGAAGGGCGGCAAGAT
CGCCGTGAATTCTGCTTGCAAGAACTGGTTCAGTAGCTTAAGCCACTTTGTGATCCACCTTAACAGCCAC
GGCTTCCCTCCCGAGGTGGAGGAGCAGGCCGCCGGCACCCTGCCCATGAGCTGCGCCCAGGAGAGCGGCA
TGGATAGACACCCTGCTGCTTGCGCCAGCGCCAGGATCAACGTCTAACTGCAGTCTAGAGTCGGGGCGGC
CGGCCGCTTCGAGCAGACATGATAAGATACATTGATGAGTTTGGACAAACCACAACTAGAATGCAGTGAA
AAAAATGCTTTATTTGTGAAATTTGTGATGCTATTGCTTTATTTGTAACCATTATAAGCTGCAATAAACA
AGTTAACAACAACAATTGCATTCATTTTATGTTTCAGGTTCAGGGGGAGGTGTGGGAGGTTTTTTAAAGC
AAGTAAAACCTCTACAAATGTGGTAAAATCGATAAGGATCCGTTTGCGTATTGGGCGCTCTTCCGCTGAT
CTGCGCAGCACCATGGCCTGAAATAACCTCTGAAAGAGGAACTTGGTTAGCTACCTTCTGAGGCGGAAAG
AACCAGCTGTGGAATGTGTGTCAGTTAGGGTGTGGAAAGTCCCCAGGCTCCCCAGCAGGCAGAAGTATGC
AAAGCATGCATCTCAATTAGTCAGCAACCAGGTGTGGAAAGTCCCCAGGCTCCCCAGCAGGCAGAAGTAT
GCAAAGCATGCATCTCAATTAGTCAGCAACCATAGTCCCGCCCCTAACTCCGCCCATCCCGCCCCTAACT
CCGCCCAGTTCCGCCCATTCTCCGCCCCATGGCTGACTAATTTTTTTTATTTATGCAGAGGCCGAGGCCG
CCTCTGCCTCTGAGCTATTCCAGAAGTAGTGAGGAGGCTTTTTTGGAGGCCTAGGCTTTTGCAAAAAGCT
CGATTCTTCTGACACTAGCGCCACCATGACCGAGTACAAGCCTACCGTGCGCCTGGCCACTCGCGATGAT
GTGCCCCGCGCCGTCCGCACTCTGGCCGCCGCTTTCGCCGACTACCCCGCTACCCGGCACACCGTGGACC
CCGACCGGCACATCGAGCGTGTGACAGAGTTGCAGGAGCTGTTCCTGACCCGCGTCGGGCTGGACATCGG
CAAGGTGTGGGTAGCCGACGACGGCGCGGCCGTGGCCGTGTGGACTACCCCCGAGAGCGTTGAGGCCGGC
GCCGTGTTCGCCGAGATCGGCCCCCGAATGGCCGAGCTGAGCGGCAGCCGCCTGGCCGCCCAGCAGCAAA
TGGAGGGCCTGCTTGCCCCCCATCGTCCCAAGGAGCCTGCCTGGTTTCTGGCCACTGTAGGAGTGAGCCC
CGACCACCAGGGCAAGGGCTTGGGCAGCGCCGTCGTGTTGCCCGGCGTAGAGGCCGCCGAACGCGCCGGT
GTGCCCGCCTTTCTCGAAACAAGCGCACCAAGAAACCTTCCATTCTACGAGCGCCTGGGCTTCACCGTGA
CCGCCGATGTCGAGGTGCCCGAGGGACCTAGGACCTGGTGTATGACACGAAAACCTGGCGCCTAATGATC
TAGAACCGGTCATGGCCGCAATAAAATATCTTTATTTTCATTACATCTGTGTGTTGGTTTTTTGTGTGTT
CGAACTAGATGCTGTCGACCGATGCCCTTGAGAGCCTTCAACCCAGTCAGCTCCTTCCGGTGGGCGCGGG
GCATGACTATCGTCGCCGCACTTATGACTGTCTTCTTTATCATGCAACTCGTAGGACAGGTGCCGGCAGC
GCTCTTCCGCTTCCTCGCTCACTGACTCGCTGCGCTCGGTCGTTCGGCTGCGGCGAGCGGTATCAGCTCA
CTCAAAGGCGGTAATACGGTTATCCACAGAATCAGGGGATAACGCAGGAAAGAACATGTGAGCAAAAGGC
CAGCAAAAGGCCAGGAACCGTAAAAAGGCCGCGTTGCTGGCGTTTTTCCATAGGCTCCGCCCCCCTGACG
AGCATCACAAAAATCGACGCTCAAGTCAGAGGTGGCGAAACCCGACAGGACTATAAAGATACCAGGCGTT
TCCCCCTGGAAGCTCCCTCGTGCGCTCTCCTGTTCCGACCCTGCCGCTTACCGGATACCTGTCCGCCTTT
CTCCCTTCGGGAAGCGTGGCGCTTTCTCATAGCTCACGCTGTAGGTATCTCAGTTCGGTGTAGGTCGTTC
GCTCCAAGCTGGGCTGTGTGCACGAACCCCCCGTTCAGCCCGACCGCTGCGCCTTATCCGGTAACTATCG
TCTTGAGTCCAACCCGGTAAGACACGACTTATCGCCACTGGCAGCAGCCACTGGTAACAGGATTAGCAGA
GCGAGGTATGTAGGCGGTGCTACAGAGTTCTTGAAGTGGTGGCCTAACTACGGCTACACTAGAAGAACAG
TATTTGGTATCTGCGCTCTGCTGAAGCCAGTTACCTTCGGAAAAAGAGTTGGTAGCTCTTGATCCGGCAA
ACAAACCACCGCTGGTAGCGGTGGTTTTTTTGTTTGCAAGCAGCAGATTACGCGCAGAAAAAAAGGATCT
CAAGAAGATCCTTTGATCTTTTCTACGGGGTCTGACGCTCAGTGGAACGAAAACTCACGTTAAGGGATTT
TGGTCATGAGATTATCAAAAAGGATCTTCACCTAGATCCTTTTAAATTAAAAATGAAGTTTTAAATCAAT
CTAAAGTATATATGAGTAAACTTGGTCTGACAGCGGCCGCAAATGCTAAACCACTGCAGTGGTTACCAGT
GCTTGATCAGTGAGGCACCGATCTCAGCGATCTGCCTATTTCGTTCGTCCATAGTGGCCTGACTCCCCGT
CGTGTAGATCACTACGATTCGTGAGGGCTTACCATCAGGCCCCAGCGCAGCAATGATGCCGCGAGAGCCG
CGTTCACCGGCCCCCGATTTGTCAGCAATGAACCAGCCAGCAGGGAGGGCCGAGCGAAGAAGTGGTCCTG
CTACTTTGTCCGCCTCCATCCAGTCTATGAGCTGCTGTCGTGATGCTAGAGTAAGAAGTTCGCCAGTGAG
TAGTTTCCGAAGAGTTGTGGCCATTGCTACTGGCATCGTGGTATCACGCTCGTCGTTCGGTATGGCTTCG
TTCAACTCTGGTTCCCAGCGGTCAAGCCGGGTCACATGATCACCCATATTATGAAGAAATGCAGTCAGCT
CCTTAGGGCCTCCGATCGTTGTCAGAAGTAAGTTGGCCGCGGTGTTGTCGCTCATGGTAATGGCAGCACT
ACACAATTCTCTTACCGTCATGCCATCCGTAAGATGCTTTTCCGTGACCGGCGAGTACTCAACCAAGTCG
TTTTGTGAGTAGTGTATACGGCGACCAAGCTGCTCTTGCCCGGCGTCTATACGGGACAACACCGCGCCAC
ATAGCAGTACTTTGAAAGTGCTCATCATCGGGAATCGTTCTTCGGGGCGGAAAGACTCAAGGATCTTGCC
GCTATTGAGATCCAGTTCGATATAGCCCACTCTTGCACCCAGTTGATCTTCAGCATCTTTTACTTTCACC
AGCGTTTCGGGGTGTGCAAAAACAGGCAAGCAAAATGCCGCAAAGAAGGGAATGAGTGCGACACGAAAAT
GTTGGATGCTCATACTCGTCCTTTTTCAATATTATTGAAGCATTTATCAGGGTTACTAGTACGTCTCTCA
AGGATAAGTAAGTAATATTAAGGTACGGGAGGTATTGGACAGGCCGCAATAAAATATCTTTATTTTCATT
ACATCTGTGTGTTGGTTTTTTGTGTGAATCGATAGTACT
