>Addgene plasmid #128096 | pGL4.22-VEGF-HRE::dLUC | depositor partial sequence | sequence record 245448 | multiple cloning region, inserted HREx5, and start of destabilized luciferase coding region
GGCCTAACTGGCCGGTACCTGAGCTCGCTAGCCTCGAGCCACAGTGCATACGTGGGCTCCAACAGGTCCT
CTTGTCGAGCCACAGTGCATACGTGGGCTCCAACAGGTCCTCTTGTCGAGCCACAGTGCATACGTGGGCT
CCAACAGGTCCTCTTGTCGAGCCACAGTGCATACGTGGGCTCCAACAGGTCCTCTTGTCGAGCCACAGTG
CATACGTGGGCTCCAACAGGTCCTCTTGTCGAGATCTGGCCTCGGCGGCCAAGCTTGGCAATCCGGTACT
GTTGGTAAAGCCACCATGGAAGATGCCAAAAACATTAAGAAGGGCCCAGCGCCATTCTACCCACTCGAAG
ACGGGACCGCCGGCGAGCAGCTGCACAAAGCCATGAAGCGCTACGCCCTGGTGCCCGGCACCATCGCCTT
TACCGACGCACATATCGAGGTGGACATTACCTACGCCGAGTACTTCGAGATGAGCGTTCGGCTGGCAGAA
GCTATGAAGCGCTATGGGCTGAATACAAACCATCGGATCGTGGTGTGCAGCGAGAATAGCTTGCAGTTCT
TCATGCCCGTGTTGGGTGCCCTGTTCATCGGTGTGGCTGTGGCCCCAGCTAACGACATCTACAACGAGCG
CGAGCTGCTGAACAGCATGGGCATCAGCCAGCCCACCGTCGTATTCGTGAGCAAGAAAGGGCTGCAAA
