>Addgene plasmid #128096 | pGL4.22-VEGF-HRE::dLUC | depositor partial sequence | sequence record 249668 | VEGF HRE (x5)
TCGAGCCACAGTGCATACGTGGGCTCCAACAGGTCCTCTTGTCGAGCCACAGTGCATACGTGGGCTCCAA
CAGGTCCTCTTGTCGAGCCACAGTGCATACGTGGGCTCCAACAGGTCCTCTTGTCGAGCCACAGTGCATA
CGTGGGCTCCAACAGGTCCTCTTGTCGAGCCACAGTGCATACGTGGGCTCCAACAGGTCCTCTTGTCG
